>Addgene plasmid #156472 | pETM33_Nsp3d_Ub2_PLPro | addgene full sequence | sequence record 307744 | Addgene NGS Result
TTGAGATCCTTTTTTTCTGCGCGTAATCTGCTGCTTGCAAACAAAAAAACCACCGCTACCAGCGGTGGTT
TGTTTGCCGGATCAAGAGCTACCAACTCTTTTTCCGAAGGTAACTGGCTTCAGCAGAGCGCAGATACCAA
ATACTGTCCTTCTAGTGTAGCCGTAGTTAGGCCACCACTTCAAGAACTCTGTAGCACCGCCTACATACCT
CGCTCTGCTAATCCTGTTACCAGTGGCTGCTGCCAGTGGCGATAAGTCGTGTCTTACCGGGTTGGACTCA
AGACGATAGTTACCGGATAAGGCGCAGCGGTCGGGCTGAACGGGGGGTTCGTGCACACAGCCCAGCTTGG
AGCGAACGACCTACACCGAACTGAGATACCTACAGCGTGAGCTATGAGAAAGCGCCACGCTTCCCGAAGG
GAGAAAGGCGGACAGGTATCCGGTAAGCGGCAGGGTCGGAACAGGAGAGCGCACGAGGGAGCTTCCAGGG
GGAAACGCCTGGTATCTTTATAGTCCTGTCGGGTTTCGCCACCTCTGACTTGAGCGTCGATTTTTGTGAT
GCTCGTCAGGGGGGCGGAGCCTATGGAAAAACGCCAGCAACGCGGCCTTTTTACGGTTCCTGGCCTTTTG
CTGGCCTTTTGCTCACATGTTCTTTCCTGCGTTATCCCCTGATTCTGTGGATAACCGTATTACCGCCTTT
GAGTGAGCTGATACCGCTCGCCGCAGCCGAACGACCGAGCGCAGCGAGTCAGTGAGCGAGGAAGCGGAAG
AGCGCCTGATGCGGTATTTTCTCCTTACGCATCTGTGCGGTATTTCACACCGCAATGGTGCACTCTCAGT
ACAATCTGCTCTGATGCCGCATAGTTAAGCCAGTATACACTCCGCTATCGCTACGTGACTGGGTCATGGC
TGCGCCCCGACACCCGCCAACACCCGCTGACGCGCCCTGACGGGCTTGTCTGCTCCCGGCATCCGCTTAC
AGACAAGCTGTGACCGTCTCCGGGAGCTGCATGTGTCAGAGGTTTTCACCGTCATCACCGAAACGCGCGA
GGCAGCTGCGGTAAAGCTCATCAGCGTGGTCGTGAAGCGATTCACAGATGTCTGCCTGTTCATCCGCGTC
CAGCTCGTTGAGTTTCTCCAGAAGCGTTAATGTCTGGCTTCTGATAAAGCGGGCCATGTTAAGGGCGGTT
TTTTCCTGTTTGGTCACTGATGCCTCCGTGTAAGGGGGATTTCTGTTCATGGGGGTAATGATACCGATGA
AACGAGAGAGGATGCTCACGATACGGGTTACTGATGATGAACATGCCCGGTTACTGGAACGTTGTGAGGG
TAAACAACTGGCGGTATGGATGCGGCGGGACCAGAGAAAAATCACTCAGGGTCAATGCCAGCGCTTCGTT
AATACAGATGTAGGTGTTCCACAGGGTAGCCAGCAGCATCCTGCGATGCAGATCCGGAACATAATGGTGC
AGGGCGCTGACTTCCGCGTTTCCAGACTTTACGAAACACGGAAACCGAAGACCATTCATGTTGTTGCTCA
GGTCGCAGACGTTTTGCAGCAGCAGTCGCTTCACGTTCGCTCGCGTATCGGTGATTCATTCTGCTAACCA
GTAAGGCAACCCCGCCAGCCTAGCCGGGTCCTCAACGACAGGAGCACGATCATGCGCACCCGTGGGGCCG
CCATGCCGGCGATAATGGCCTGCTTCTCGCCGAAACGTTTGGTGGCGGGACCAGTGACGAAGGCTTGAGC
GAGGGCGTGCAAGATTCCGAATACCGCAAGCGACAGGCCGATCATCGTCGCGCTCCAGCGAAAGCGGTCC
TCGCCGAAAATGACCCAGAGCGCTGCCGGCACCTGTCCTACGAGTTGCATGATAAAGAAGACAGTCATAA
GTGCGGCGACGATAGTCATGCCCCGCGCCCACCGGAAGGAGCTGACTGGGTTGAAGGCTCTCAAGGGCAT
CGGTCGAGATCCCGGTGCCTAATGAGTGAGCTAACTTACATTAATTGCGTTGCGCTCACTGCCCGCTTTC
CAGTCGGGAAACCTGTCGTGCCAGCTGCATTAATGAATCGGCCAACGCGCGGGGAGAGGCGGTTTGCGTA
TTGGGCGCCAGGGTGGTTTTTCTTTTCACCAGTGAGACGGGCAACAGCTGATTGCCCTTCACCGCCTGGC
CCTGAGAGAGTTGCAGCAAGCGGTCCACGCTGGTTTGCCCCAGCAGGCGAAAATCCTGTTTGATGGTGGT
TAACGGCGGGATATAACATGAGCTGTCTTCGGTATCGTCGTATCCCACTACCGAGATATCCGCACCAACG
CGCAGCCCGGACTCGGTAATGGCGCGCATTGCGCCCAGCGCCATCTGATCGTTGGCAACCAGCATCGCAG
TGGGAACGATGCCCTCATTCAGCATTTGCATGGTTTGTTGAAAACCGGACATGGCACTCCAGTCGCCTTC
CCGTTCCGCTATCGGCTGAATTTGATTGCGAGTGAGATATTTATGCCAGCCAGCCAGACGCAGACGCGCC
GAGACAGAACTTAATGGGCCCGCTAACAGCGCGATTTGCTGGTGACCCAATGCGACCAGATGCTCCACGC
CCAGTCGCGTACCGTCTTCATGGGAGAAAATAATACTGTTGATGGGTGTCTGGTCAGAGACATCAAGAAA
TAACGCCGGAACATTAGTGCAGGCAGCTTCCACAGCAATGGCATCCTGGTCATCCAGCGGATAGTTAATG
ATCAGCCCACTGACGCGTTGCGCGAGAAGATTGTGCACCGCCGCTTTACAGGCTTCGACGCCGCTTCGTT
CTACCATCGACACCACCACGCTGGCACCCAGTTGATCGGCGCGAGATTTAATCGCCGCGACAATTTGCGA
CGGCGCGTGCAGGGCCAGACTGGAGGTGGCAACGCCAATCAGCAACGACTGTTTGCCCGCCAGTTGTTGT
GCCACGCGGTTGGGAATGTAATTCAGCTCCGCCATCGCCGCTTCCACTTTTTCCCGCGTTTTCGCAGAAA
CGTGGCTGGCCTGGTTCACCACGCGGGAAACGGTCTGATAAGAGACACCGGCATACTCTGCGACATCGTA
TAACGTTACTGGTTTCACATTCACCACCCTGAATTGACTCTCTTCCGGGCGCTATCATGCCATACCGCGA
AAGGTTTTGCGCCATTCGATGGTGTCCGGGATCTCGACGCTCTCCCTTATGCGACTCCTGCATTAGGAAG
CAGCCCAGTAGTAGGTTGAGGCCGTTGAGCACCGCCGCCGCAAGGAATGGTGCATGCAAGGAGATGGCGC
CCAACAGTCCCCCGGCCACGGGGCCTGCCACCATACCCACGCCGAAACAAGCGCTCATGAGCCCGAAGTG
GCGAGCCCGATCTTCCCCATCGGTGATGTCGGCGATATAGGCGCCAGCAACCGCACCTGTGGCGCCGGTG
ATGCCGGCCACGATGCGTCCGGCGTAGAGGATCGAGATCTCGATCCCGCGAAATTAATACGACTCACTAT
AGGGGAATTGTGAGCGGATAACAATTCCCCTCTAGAAATAATTTTGTTTAACTTTAAGAAGGAGATATAC
CATGAAACATCACCATCACCATCACAACACTAGTAGCAATTCCATGTCCCCTATACTAGGTTATTGGAAA
ATTAAGGGCCTTGTGCAACCCACTCGACTTCTTTTGGAATATCTTGAAGAAAAATATGAAGAGCATTTGT
ATGAGCGCGATGAAGGTGATAAATGGCGAAACAAAAAGTTTGAATTGGGTTTGGAGTTTCCCAATCTTCC
TTATTATATTGATGGTGATGTTAAATTAACACAGTCTATGGCCATCATACGTTATATAGCTGACAAGCAC
AACATGTTGGGTGGTTGTCCAAAAGAGCGTGCAGAGATTTCAATGCTTGAAGGAGCGGTTTTGGATATTA
GATACGGTGTTTCGAGAATTGCATATAGTAAAGACTTTGAAACTCTCAAAGTTGATTTTCTTAGCAAGCT
ACCTGAAATGCTGAAAATGTTCGAAGATCGTTTATGTCATAAAACATATTTAAATGGTGATCATGTAACC
CATCCTGACTTCATGTTGTATGACGCTCTTGATGTTGTTTTATACATGGACCCAATGTGCCTGGATGCGT
TCCCAAAATTAGTTTGTTTTAAAAAACGTATTGAAGCTATCCCACAAATTGATAAGTACTTGAAATCCAG
CAAGTATATAGCATGGCCTTTGCAGGGCTGGCAAGCCACGTTTGGTGGTGGCGACCATCCTCCAAAATCG
GATCTGGAAGTTCTGTTCCAGGGGCCCATGGACGGCGAGGTGCGCACCATCAAGGTGTTCACCACCGTTG
ACAACATTAACCTGCACACCCAGGTGGTTGATATGAGCATGACCTACGGTCAGCAATTTGGCCCGACCTA
TCTGGACGGCGCGGATGTTACCAAGATCAAACCGCACAACAGCCACGAAGGTAAAACCTTCTACGTGCTG
CCGAACGACGATACCCTGCGTGTTGAGGCGTTCGAATACTATCACACCACCGACCCGAGCTTTCTGGGCC
GTTACATGAGCGCGCTGAACCACACCAAGAAATGGAAGTATCCGCAAGTGAACGGTCTGACCAGCATCAA
ATGGGCGGACAACAACTGCTATCTGGCGACCGCGCTGCTGACCCTGCAGCAAATTGAGCTGAAGTTCAAC
CCGCCGGCGCTGCAGGATGCGTACTATCGTGCGCGTGCGGGCGAAGCGGCGAACTTTTGCGCGCTGATCC
TGGCGTACTGCAACAAAACCGTGGGCGAGCTGGGCGACGTTCGTGAAACCATGAGCTACCTGTTCCAACA
CGCGAACCTGGATAGCTGCAAGCGTGTGCTGAACGTGGTTTGCAAAACCTGCGGTCAGCAACAGACCACC
CTGAAGGGCGTGGAGGCGGTTATGTACATGGGCACCCTGAGCTATGAACAATTTAAGAAAGGCGTTCAGA
TTCCGTGCACCTGCGGCAAGCAGGCGACCAAATACCTGGTGCAACAGGAGAGCCCGTTCGTTATGATGAG
CGCTCCGCCGGCGCAATATGAGCTGAAGCACGGCACCTTTACCTGCGCGAGCGAATACACCGGTAACTAT
CAGTGCGGCCACTACAAGCACATCACCAGCAAAGAAACCCTGTATTGCATTGACGGCGCGCTGCTGACCA
AGAGCAGCGAGTACAAAGGTCCGATTACCGATGTGTTCTACAAAGAAAACAGCTATACCACCACCTAAGA
ATTCGAGCTCCGTCGACAAGCTTGCGGCCGCACTCGAGCACCACCACCACCACCACTGAGATCCGGCTGC
TAACAAAGCCCGAAAGGAAGCTGAGTTGGCTGCTGCCACCGCTGAGCAATAACTAGCATAACCCCTTGGG
GCCTCTAAACGGGTCTTGAGGGGTTTTTTGCTGAAAGGAGGAACTATATCCGGATTGGCGAATGGG
[124 nt withheld, positions 5457-5580]
C
[91 nt withheld, positions 5582-5672]
A
[49 nt withheld, positions 5674-5722]
CCTTTGACGTTGGAGTCCACGTTCTTTAATAGTGGACTCTTGTTCCAAACTGGAACAACACTCAACCCTA
TCTCGGTCTATTCTTTTGATTTATAAGGGATTTTGCCGATTTCGGCCTATTGGTTAAAAAATGAGCTGAT
TTAACAAAAATTTAACGCGAATTTTAACAAAATATTAACGCTTACAATTTAGGTGGCACTTTTCGGGGAA
ATGTGCGCGGAACCCCTATTTGTTTATTTTTCTAAATACATTCAAATATGTATCCGCTCATGAATTAATT
CTTAGAAAAACTCATCGAGCATCAAATGAAACTGCAATTTATTCATATCAGGATTATCAATACCATATTT
TTGAAAAAGCCGTTTCTGTAATGAAGGAGAAAACTCACCGAGGCAGTTCCATAGGATGGCAAGATCCTGG
TATCGGTCTGCGATTCCGACTCGTCCAACATCAATACAACCTATTAATTTCCCCTCGTCAAAAATAAGGT
TATCAAGTGAGAAATCACCATGAGTGACGACTGAATCCGGTGAGAATGGCAAAAGTTTATGCATTTCTTT
CCAGACTTGTTCAACAGGCCAGCCATTACGCTCGTCATCAAAATCACTCGCATCAACCAAACCGTTATTC
ATTCGTGATTGCGCCTGAGCGAGACGAAATACGCGATCGCTGTTAAAAGGACAATTACAAACAGGAATCG
AATGCAACCGGCGCAGGAACACTGCCAGCGCATCAACAATATTTTCACCTGAATCAGGATATTCTTCTAA
TACCTGGAATGCTGTTTTCCCGGGGATCGCAGTGGTGAGTAACCATGCATCATCAGGAGTACGGATAAAA
TGCTTGATGGTCGGAAGAGGCATAAATTCCGTCAGCCAGTTTAGTCTGACCATCTCATCTGTAACATCAT
TGGCAACGCTACCTTTGCCATGTTTCAGAAACAACTCTGGCGCATCGGGCTTCCCATACAATCGATAGAT
TGTCGCACCTGATTGCCCGACATTATCGCGAGCCCATTTATACCCATATAAATCAGCATCCATGTTGGAA
TTTAATCGCGGCCTAGAGCAAGACGTTTCCCGTTGAATATGGCTCATAACACCCCTTGTATTACTGTTTA
TGTAAGCAGACAGTTTTATTGTTCATGACCAAAATCCCTTAACGTGAGTTTTCGTTCCACTGAGCGTCAG
ACCCCGTAGAAAAGATCAAAGGATCTTC
Features (pLannotate 1.2.2; 21 found; start..end, strand, type, name):
      1..589     +  rep_origin     ori: high-copy-number ColE1/pMB1/pBR322/pUC origin of replication
    775..914     -  misc_feature   bom: basis of mobility region from pBR322
   1016..1207    -  CDS            rop: Rop protein, which maintains plasmids at low copy number; rop
   1224..1604    +  CDS            YPB1_ECOLX: Protein predicted: Swiss-Prot protein existence level 4. From Escherichia coli.
   1676..1967    -  CDS            TcR (fragment): tetracycline efflux protein; tet; confers resistance to tetracycline
   1982..2003    -  protein_bind   CAP binding site: CAP binding activates transcription in the presence of cAMP. E. coli catabolite activator protein
   2016..3098    -  CDS            lacI: lac repressor; lacI; The lac repressor binds to the lac operator to inhibit transcription in E. coli. This inhibition can be relieved by adding lactose or isopropyl-β-D-thiogalactopyranoside (IPTG).
   3099..3176    -  promoter       lacI promoter: lacI
   3184..3463    -  CDS            TcR (fragment): tetracycline efflux protein; tet; confers resistance to tetracycline
   3485..3503    +  promoter       T7 promoter: promoter for bacteriophage T7 RNA polymerase
   3504..3528    +  protein_bind   lac operator: The lac repressor binds to the lac operator to inhibit transcription in E. coli. This inhibition can be relieved by adding lactose or isopropyl-β-D-thiogalactopyranoside (IPTG). lac repressor encoded by lacI
   3543..3565    +  RBS            RBS: efficient ribosome binding site from bacteriophage T7 gene 10 (Olins and Rangwala, 1989)
   3578..3595    +  CDS            7xHis (fragment): 6xHis affinity tag
   3614..4267    +  CDS            GST26_SCHJA: Experimental evidence at protein level: Swiss-Prot protein existence level 1. GST isoenzymes appear to play a central role in the parasite detoxification system. Other functions are also suspected including a role in increasing the solubility of haematin in the parasite gut. From Schistosoma japonicum (Blood fluke).
   4307..5245    +  CDS            R1A_SARS2 (fragment): Experimental evidence at protein level: Swiss-Prot protein existence level 1. [Non-structural protein 10]: Plays a pivotal role in viral transcription by stimulating both nsp14 3'-5' exoribonuclease and nsp16 2'-O-methyltransferase activities. Therefore plays an essential role in viral mRNAs cap methylation. From Severe acute respiratory syndrome coronavirus 2 (2019-nCoV) (SARS-CoV-2).
   5289..5306    +  CDS            9xHis (fragment): 9xHis affinity tag
   5316..5365    +  CDS            SET1 (fragment): solubility-enhancement tag derived from T7 phage gene 10B
   5373..5420    +  terminator     T7 terminator: transcription terminator for bacteriophage T7 RNA polymerase
   5457..5885    +  rep_origin     f1 ori (sequence partly withheld): f1 bacteriophage origin of replication; arrow indicates direction of (+) strand synthesis
   5938..5995    +  promoter       AmpR promoter (fragment): bla
   6004..6819    -  CDS            KanR: aminoglycoside phosphotransferase; aph(3')-Ia; confers resistance to kanamycin in bacteria or G418 (Geneticin®) in eukaryotes
