[The description below was written by a language model from this plasmid's Addgene catalogue record and pLannotate feature annotations shown in this document.]
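Description:
pETM33_Nsp3d_Ub2_PLPro is a bacterial expression plasmid built on the pET-derived pETM33 backbone for producing a SARS-CoV-2 Nsp3 fragment in E. coli as an N-terminal His-GST fusion. The sequenced record is about 6.9 kb. The plasmid replicates from a ColE1/pMB1-type origin and is selected with kanamycin through an aph(3')-Ia gene. The catalogue lists it as high copy, although the feature table also shows the pBR322 bom region and rop, which normally moderates copy number. An f1 origin is present, and short tetracycline-resistance fragments and an AmpR promoter fragment appear to be nonfunctional backbone remnants.

The expression cassette consists of a T7 promoter followed by a lac operator and the T7 gene 10 ribosome binding site. A plasmid-borne lacI gene supplies repressor, so transcription stays off until it is induced in a host that expresses T7 RNA polymerase, such as a BL21(DE3) derivative. The reading frame starts with a 6xHis tag and Schistosoma japonicum glutathione S-transferase. It continues into a roughly 940 bp insert that matches the ORF1a/ORF1ab polyprotein and is codon-optimized for E. coli. As the name indicates, this insert covers the second ubiquitin-like domain and the papain-like protease (PLpro) region of Nsp3. The automated annotation's text about nsp10 is generic to the polyprotein entry and does not describe this segment. The insert was cloned between NcoI and EcoRI, and both sites were destroyed. The depositor's insert sequence ends in a stop, so the vector-derived His and T7 gene 10 fragments annotated downstream, before the T7 terminator, are probably not translated.

The dual tag allows purification on nickel or glutathione resin. The associated study used such viral protein domains as baits to map motif-based interactions with human peptide ligands.
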