Addgene plasmid #156472: pETM33_Nsp3d_Ub2_PLPro
Purpose: Bacterial expression of Sars-CoV2 Nsp3d_Ub2_PLPro protein with His-tag and GST-tag
Depositing lab: Ylva Ivarsson. Depositing organization: Uppsala University. Publication: Identification of motif-based interactions between SARS-CoV-2 protein domains and human peptide ligands pinpoint antiviral targets. Mihalic F, Benz C, Kassa E, Lindqvist R, Simonetti L, Inturi R, Aronsson H, Andersson E, Chi CN, Davey NE, Overby AK, Jemth P, Ivarsson Y. Nat Commun. 2023 Sep 13;14(1):5636. doi: 10.1038/s41467-023-41312-8. PubMed 37704626.
Backbone
  Vector backbone: pETM33
  Backbone size w/o insert (bp): 6017
  Vector type: Bacterial Expression
Growth in bacteria
  Bacterial resistance: Kanamycin, 50 μg/mL
  Growth temperature: 37°C
  Growth strain: DH5alpha
  Growth instructions: Growth in BL21 DE3 gold 37˚C after induction with 1mM 16hours 18˚C
  Copy number: High Copy
Gene/Insert
  Gene/Insert name: Nsp3d_Ub2_PLPro
  Species: Synthetic; Severe acute respiratory syndrome coronavirus 2
  Mutation: Gene insert is codon optimized for Ecoli.
  Entrez Gene: ORF1ab (a.k.a. GU280_gp01)
  Promoter: T7/LacO
  Tag / fusion protein: His-GST (N terminal on backbone)
  Cloning method: Restriction Enzyme; 5′ cloning site Nco1 (destroyed during cloning); 3′ cloning site EcoR1 (destroyed during cloning)
  Sequencing primers: 5′ CGGATCTGGAAGTTCTGTTCC; 3′ GAGTGCGGCCGCAAGCTTG
Terms and licenses: Academic/Nonprofit Terms; Industry Terms: Not Available to Industry
Depositor comments: insert amino acid sequence: GEVRTIKVFTTVDNINLHTQVVDMSMTYGQQFGPTYLDGADVTKIKPHNSHEGKTFYVLPNDDTLRVEAFEYYHTTDPSFLGRYMSALNHTKKWKYPQVNGLTSIKWADNNCYLATALLTLQQIELKFNPPALQDAYYRARAGEAANFCALILAYCNKTVGELGDVRETMSYLFQHANLDSCKRVLNVVCKTCGQQQTTLKGVEAVMYMGTLSYEQFKKGVQIPCTCGKQATKYLVQQESPFVMMSAPPAQYELKHGTFTCASEYTGNYQCGHYKHITSKETLYCIDGALLTKSSEYKGPITDVFYKENSYTTTx
How to cite: pETM33_Nsp3d_Ub2_PLPro was a gift from Ylva Ivarsson (Addgene plasmid # 156472 ; http://n2t.net/addgene:156472 ; RRID:Addgene_156472)
